Addgene plasmid #152855: pGBW-m4133269
Purpose: Mammalian expression plasmid for SARS-CoV-2 ORF8 protein
Depositing lab: Ginkgo Bioworks & Benjie Chen. Depositing organization: Ginkgo Bioworks.
Backbone
  Vector backbone: pTwist_CMV_6
  Backbone size w/o insert (bp): 4180
  Vector type: Mammalian Expression
Growth in bacteria
  Bacterial resistance: Ampicillin, 100 μg/mL
  Growth temperature: 37°C
  Growth strain: DH5alpha
  Copy number: High Copy
Gene/Insert
  Gene/Insert name: SARS-CoV-2 ORF8 protein
  Species: Severe acute respiratory syndrome coronavirus 2
  Insert size (bp): 359
  Mutation: wt
  Entrez Gene: ORF8 (a.k.a. GU280_gp09)
  Promoter: CMV
  Tag / fusion protein: Cleavable TEV;HA (C terminal on backbone)
  Cloning method: Unknown
Resource information
  A portion of this plasmid was derived from a plasmid made by: GinkgoBioworks
Depositor comments: NCBI reference sequence: YP_009724396.1
How to cite: pGBW-m4133269 was a gift from Ginkgo Bioworks & Benjie Chen (Addgene plasmid # 152855 ; http://n2t.net/addgene:152855 ; RRID:Addgene_152855)
