[The description below was written by a language model from this plasmid's Addgene catalogue record and pLannotate feature annotations shown in this document.]
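Description:
pGBW-m4133269 is a mammalian expression plasmid built on the pTwist_CMV_6 backbone for transient production of the SARS-CoV-2 ORF8 accessory protein in cultured mammalian cells. It is propagated in E. coli as a high-copy plasmid through a ColE1/pUC-type origin of replication and is selected with ampicillin via a full-length β-lactamase (AmpR) gene. The sequenced record is about 4.6 kb, consistent with the stated backbone plus a short insert. No mammalian selection marker is annotated.

The payload is the wild-type ORF8 coding sequence, annotated as NS8_SARS2, a viral protein implicated in modulating host immune responses, including activation of the IL-17 pathway through IL17RA binding. It sits downstream of the human cytomegalovirus immediate early enhancer and promoter, which give strong constitutive transcription in most mammalian cell lines, and is followed by an SV40 polyadenylation signal for transcript processing. According to the catalogue entry, the backbone supplies a C-terminal TEV protease cleavage site and HA epitope tag, allowing immunodetection or affinity capture of the protein and optional removal of the tag. These elements were not called individually in the feature table, though there is unannotated space between the ORF8 coding region and the poly(A) signal.

The expression cassette and bacterial elements are bracketed by insulating parts: β-globin insulator sequences, T7 and rrnG transcription terminators, and a synthetic poly(A) signal upstream of the CMV enhancer. These limit read-through transcription between plasmid regions. The record supports its use for expressing tagged ORF8 in studies of SARS-CoV-2 protein function, localisation and host interactions.
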