Features (pLannotate 1.2.2; 17 found; start..end, strand, type, name):
      1..304     +  enhancer       CMV enhancer: human cytomegalovirus immediate early enhancer
    377..394     -  promoter       CMV promoter (fragment): human cytomegalovirus (CMV) immediate early promoter
    457..508     +  promoter       CMVd2 promoter: truncated human cytomegalovirus (CMV) immediate early promoter that yields moderately reduced expression relative to the full-length promoter
    583..945     +  CDS            NS8_SARS2: Experimental evidence at protein level: Swiss-Prot protein existence level 1. Plays a role in modulating host immune response (PubMed:31986261). Binds to IL17RA receptor, leading to IL17 pathway activation and an increased secretion of pro-inflammatory factors. Contributes to cytokine storm during COVID-19 infection. From Severe acute respiratory syndrome coronavirus 2 (2019-nCoV) (SARS-CoV-2).
   1046..1167    -  polyA_signal   SV40 poly(A) signal: SV40 polyadenylation signal
   1190..1259    -  CDS            large T antigen (fragment): large T antigen from SV40 (simian virus 40)
   1282..1328    +  terminator     T7 terminator: transcription terminator for bacteriophage T7 RNA polymerase
   1358..1494    +  terminator     rrnG terminator: transcription terminator from the E. coli ribosomal RNA rrnG operon (Albrechtsen et al., 1991)
   1539..1610    +  misc_feature   3' β-globin insulator: insulator downstream of the human β-globin locus (Farrell et al., 2002)
   1836..2424    -  rep_origin     ori: high-copy-number ColE1/pMB1/pBR322/pUC origin of replication
   2596..2660    -  CDS            bla(M) (fragment): β-lactamase lacking the signal sequence; bla(M); allows cytosolic expression of β-lactamase
   3170..4030    +  CDS            AmpR: β-lactamase; bla; confers resistance to ampicillin, carbenicillin, and related antibiotics
   4043..4179    +  terminator     rrnG terminator: transcription terminator from the E. coli ribosomal RNA rrnG operon (Albrechtsen et al., 1991)
   4331..4402    +  misc_feature   5' β-globin insulator: insulator upstream of the human β-globin locus (Farrell et al., 2002)
   4407..4453    -  terminator     T7 terminator: transcription terminator for bacteriophage T7 RNA polymerase
   4471..4519    -  polyA_signal   poly(A) signal: synthetic polyadenylation signal
   4550..4599    +  enhancer       CMV enhancer (fragment): human cytomegalovirus immediate early enhancer
>Addgene plasmid #152855 | pGBW-m4133269 | addgene full sequence | sequence record 320320 | Addgene NGS Result
CGTTACATAACTTACGGTAAATGGCCCGCCTGGCTGACCGCCCAACGACCCCCGCCCATTGACGTCAATA
ATGACGTATGTTCCCATAGTAACGCCAATAGGGACTTTCCATTGACGTCAATGGGTGGAGTATTTACGGT
AAACTGCCCACTTGGCAGTACATCAAGTGTATCATATGCCAAGTACGCCCCCTATTGACGTCAATGACGG
TAAATGGCCCGCCTGGCATTATGCCCAGTACATGACCTTATGGGACTTTCCTACTTGGCAGTACATCTAC
GTATTAGTCATCGCTATTACCATGCTGATGCGGTTTTGGCAGTACATCAATGGGCGTGGATAGCGGTTTG
ACTCACGGGGATTTCCAAGTCTCCACCCCATTGACGTCAATGGGAGTTTGTTTTGGCACCAAAATCAACG
GGACTTTCCAAAATGTCGTAACAACTCCGCCCCATTGACGCAAATGGGCGGTAGGCGTGTACGGTGGGAG
GTCTATATAAGCAGAGCTGGTTTAGTGAACCGTCAGATCAGATCTTTGTCGATCCTACCATCCACTCGAC
ACACCCGCCAGCGGCCGCCACCATGAAATTCTTAGTGTTTCTTGGGATCATTACAACGGTCGCAGCTTTT
CATCAGGAATGCAGCCTACAATCGTGTACCCAGCACCAGCCGTACGTTGTGGACGATCCTTGCCCCATCC
ACTTCTATTCTAAGTGGTACATACGGGTAGGCGCGAGGAAGAGTGCACCACTCATTGAGTTGTGTGTGGA
CGAGGCCGGTTCAAAATCCCCAATCCAGTATATAGATATTGGAAATTACACTGTCTCCTGTCTGCCCTTC
ACCATCAACTGCCAAGAACCTAAGCTGGGAAGCCTCGTTGTGAGATGCTCTTTTTATGAGGATTTTCTTG
AATACCACGACGTCCGTGTGGTTCTGGACTTCATTGAAAACCTTTACTTTCAGTCGTACCCCTATGACGT
ACCAGATTATGCGTAAGCTAGCTTGACTGACTGAGATACAGCGTACCTTCAGCTCACAGACATGATAAGA
TACATTGATGAGTTTGGACAAACCACAACTAGAATGCAGTGAAAAAAATGCTTTATTTGTGAAATTTGTG
ATGCTATTGCTTTATTTGTAACCATTATAAGCTGCAATAAACAAGTTAACAACAACAATTGCATTCATTT
TATGTTTCAGGTTCAGGGGGAGGTGTGGGAGGTTTTTTAAAGCAAGTAAAACCTCTACAAATGTGGTATT
GGCCCATCTCTATCGGTATCGTAGCATAACCCCTTGGGGCCTCTAAACGGGTCTTGAGGGGTTTTTTGTG
CCCCTCGGGCCGGATTGCTATCTACCGGCATTGGCGCAGAAAAAAATGCCTGATGCGACGCTGCGCGTCT
TATACTCCCACATATGCCAGATTCAGCAACGGATACGGCTTCCCCAACTTGCCCACTTCCATACGTGTCC
TCCTTACCAGAAATTTATCCTTAAGGTCGTCAGCTATCCTGCAGGCGATCTCTCGATTTCGATCAAGACA
TTCCTTTAATGGTCTTTTCTGGACACCACTAGGGGTCAGAAGTAGTTCATCAAACTTTCTTCCCTCCCTA
ATCTCATTGGTTACCTTGGGCTATCGAAACTTAATTAACCAGTCAAGTCAGCTACTTGGCGAGATCGACT
TGTCTGGGTTTCGACTACGCTCAGAATTGCGTCAGTCAAGTTCGATCTGGTCCTTGCTATTGCACCCGTT
CTCCGATTACGAGTTTCATTTAAATCATGTGAGCAAAAGGCCAGCAAAAGGCCAGGAACCGTAAAAAGGC
CGCGTTGCTGGCGTTTTTCCATAGGCTCCGCCCCCCTGACGAGCATCACAAAAATCGACGCTCAAGTCAG
AGGTGGCGAAACCCGACAGGACTATAAAGATACCAGGCGTTTCCCCCTGGAAGCTCCCTCGTGCGCTCTC
CTGTTCCGACCCTGCCGCTTACCGGATACCTGTCCGCCTTTCTCCCTTCGGGAAGCGTGGCGCTTTCTCA
TAGCTCACGCTGTAGGTATCTCAGTTCGGTGTAGGTCGTTCGCTCCAAGCTGGGCTGTGTGCACGAACCC
CCCGTTCAGCCCGACCGCTGCGCCTTATCCGGTAACTATCGTCTTGAGTCCAACCCGGTAAGACACGACT
TATCGCCACTGGCAGCAGCCACTGGTAACAGGATTAGCAGAGCGAGGTATGTAGGCGGTGCTACAGAGTT
CTTGAAGTGGTGGCCTAACTACGGCTACACTAGAAGAACAGTATTTGGTATCTGCGCTCTGCTGAAGCCA
GTTACCTTCGGAAAAAGAGTTGGTAGCTCTTGATCCGGCAAACAAACCACCGCTGGTAGCGGTGGTTTTT
TTGTTTGCAAGCAGCAGATTACGCGCAGAAAAAAAGGATCTCAAGAAGATCCTTTGATCTTTTCTACGGG
GTCTGACGCTCAGTGGAACGAAAACTCACGTTAAGGGATTTTGGTCATGAGATTATCAAAAAGGATCTTC
ACCTAGATCCTTTTAAATTAAAAATGAAGTTTTAAATCAATCTAAAGTATATATGAGTAAACTTGGTCTG
ACAGTTACCAATGCTTAATCAGTGAGGCACCTATCTCAGCGATCTGTCTATTTCGTTCATCCATAGTTGC
ATTTAAATTTCCGAACTCTCCAAGGCCCTCGTCGGAAAATCTTCAAACCTTTCGTCCGATCCATCTTGCA
GGCTACCTCTCGAACGAACTATCGCAAGTCTCTTGGCCGGCCTTGCGCCTTGGCTATTGCTTGGCAGCGC
CTATCGCCAGGTATTACTCCAATCCCGAATATCCGAGATCGGGATCACCCGAGAGAAGTTCAACCTACAT
CCTCAATCCCGATCTATCCGAGATCCGAGGAATATCGAAATCGGGGCGCGCCTGGTGTACCGAGAACGAT
CCTCTCAGTGCGAGTCTCGACGATCCATATCGTTGCTTGGCAGTCAGCCAGTCGGAATCCAGCTTGGGAC
CCAGGAAGTCCAATCGTCAGATATTGTACTCAAGCCTGGTCACGGCAGCGTACCGATCTGTTTAAACCTA
GATATTGATAGTCTGATCGGTCAACGTATAATCGAGTCCTAGCTTTTGCAAACATCTATCAAGAGACAGG
ATCAGCAGGAGGCTTTCGCATGAGTATTCAACATTTCCGTGTCGCCCTTATTCCCTTTTTTGCGGCATTT
TGCCTTCCTGTTTTTGCTCACCCAGAAACGCTGGTGAAAGTAAAAGATGCTGAAGATCAGTTGGGTGCGC
GAGTGGGTTACATCGAACTGGATCTCAACAGCGGTAAGATCCTTGAGAGTTTTCGCCCCGAAGAACGCTT
TCCAATGATGAGCACTTTTAAAGTTCTGCTATGTGGCGCGGTATTATCCCGTATTGACGCCGGGCAAGAG
CAACTCGGTCGCCGCATACACTATTCTCAGAATGACTTGGTTGAGTATTCACCAGTCACAGAAAAGCATC
TTACGGATGGCATGACAGTAAGAGAATTATGCAGTGCTGCCATAACCATGAGTGATAACACTGCGGCCAA
CTTACTTCTGACAACGATTGGAGGACCGAAGGAGCTAACCGCTTTTTTGCACAACATGGGGGATCATGTA
ACTCGCCTTGATCGTTGGGAACCGGAGCTGAATGAAGCCATACCAAACGACGAGCGTGACACCACGATGC
CTGTAGCAATGGCAACAACCTTGCGTAAACTATTAACTGGCGAACTACTTACTCTAGCTTCCCGGCAACA
GTTGATAGACTGGATGGAGGCGGATAAAGTTGCAGGACCACTTCTGCGCTCGGCCCTTCCGGCTGGCTGG
TTTATTGCTGATAAATCTGGAGCCGGTGAGCGTGGGTCTCGCGGTATCATTGCAGCACTGGGGCCAGATG
GTAAGCCCTCCCGTATCGTAGTTATCTACACGACGGGGAGTCAGGCAACTATGGATGAACGAAATAGACA
GATCGCTGAGATAGGTGCCTCACTGATTAAGCATTGGTAACCGATTCTAGGTGCATTGGCGCAGAAAAAA
ATGCCTGATGCGACGCTGCGCGTCTTATACTCCCACATATGCCAGATTCAGCAACGGATACGGCTTCCCC
AACTTGCCCACTTCCATACGTGTCCTCCTTACCAGAAATTTATCCTTAAGATCCCGAATCGTTTAAACTC
GACTCTGGCTCTATCGAATCTCCGTCGTTTCGAGCTTACGCGAACAGCCGTGGCGCTCATTTGCTCGTCG
GGCATCGAATCTCGTCAGCTATCGTCAGCTTACCTTTTTGGCAGCGATCGCGGCTCCCGACATCTTGGAC
CATTAGCTCCACAGGTATCTTCTTCCCTCTAGTGGTCATAACAGCAGCTTCAGCTACCTCTCAATTCAAA
AAACCCCTCAAGACCCGTTTAGAGGCCCCAAGGGGTTATGCTATCAATCGTTGCGTTACACACACAAAAA
ACCAACACACATCCATCTTCGATGGATAGCGATTTTATTATCTAACTGCTGATCGAGTGTAGCCAGATCT
AGTAATCAATTACGGGGTCATTAGTTCATAGCCCATATATGGAGTTCCG
